>Addgene plasmid #199360 | pTS107 pHAGE2 CMVtetO2 MCS-TEV-SUMOEu-22xGS-GFP | addgene full sequence | sequence record 389913 | Addgene NGS Result
GTAGTTGGAAGGGCTAATTCACTCCCAAAGAAGACAAGATATCCTTGATCTGTGGATCTACCACACACAA
GGCTACTTCCCTGATTAGCAGAACTACACACCAGGGCCAGGGGTCAGATATCCACTGACCTTTGGATGGT
GCTACAAGCTAGTACCAGTTGAGCCAGATAAGGTAGAAGAGGCCAATAAAGGAGAGAACACCAGCTTGTT
ACACCCTGTGAGCCTGCATGGGATGGATGACCCGGAGAGAGAAGTGTTAGAGTGGAGGTTTGACAGCCGC
CTAGCATTTCATCACGTGGCCCGAGAGCTGCATCCGGAGTACTTCAAGAACTGCTGATATCGAGCTTGCT
ACAAGGGACTTTCCGCTGGGGACTTTCCAGGGAGGCGTGGCCTGGGCGGGACTGGGGAGTGGCGAGCCCT
CAGATCCTGCATATAAGCAGCTGCTTTTTGCCTGTACTGGGTCTCTCTGGTTAGACCAGATCTGAGCCTG
GGAGCTCTCTGGCTAACTAGGGAACCCACTGCTTAAGCCTCAATAAAGCTTGCCTTGAGTGCTTCAAGTA
GTGTGTGCCCGTCTGTTGTGTGACTCTGGTAACTAGAGATCCCTCAGACCCTTTTAGTCAGTGTGGAAAA
TCTCTAGCAGTGGCGCCCGAACAGGGACTTGAAAGCGAAAGGGAAACCAGAGGAGCTCTCTCGACGCAGG
ACTCGGCTTGCTGAAGCGCGCACGGCAAGAGGCGAGGGGCGGCGACTGGTGAGTACGCCAAAAATTTTGA
CTAGCGGAGGCTAGAAGGAGAGAGATGGGTGCGAGAGCGTCAGTATTAAGCGGGGGAGAATTAGATCGCG
ATGGGAAAAAATTCGGTTAAGGCCAGGGGGAAAGAAAAAATATAAATTAAAACATATAGTATGGGCAAGC
AGGGAGCTAGAACGATTCGCAGTTAATCCTGGCCTGTTAGAAACATCAGAAGGCTGTAGACAAATACTGG
GACAGCTACAACCATCCCTTCAGACAGGATCAGAAGAACTTAGATCATTATATAATACAGTAGCAACCCT
CTATTGTGTGCATCAAAGGATAGAGATAAAAGACACCAAGGAAGCTTTAGACAAGATAGAGGAAGAGCAA
AACAAAAGTAAGACCACCGCACAGCAAGCGGCCGGCCGCTGATCTTCAGACCTGGAGGAGGAGATATGAG
GGACAATTGGAGAAGTGAATTATATAAATATAAAGTAGTAAAAATTGAACCATTAGGAGTAGCACCCACC
AAGGCAAAGAGAAGAGTGGTGCAGAGAGAAAAAAGAGCAGTGGGAATAGGAGCTTTGTTCCTTGGGTTCT
TGGGAGCAGCAGGAAGCACTATGGGCGCAGCGTCAATGACGCTGACGGTACAGGCCAGACAATTATTGTC
TGGTATAGTGCAGCAGCAGAACAATTTGCTGAGGGCTATTGAGGCGCAACAGCATCTGTTGCAACTCACA
GTCTGGGGCATCAAGCAGCTCCAGGCAAGAATCCTGGCTGTGGAAAGATACCTAAAGGATCAACAGCTCC
TGGGGATTTGGGGTTGCTCTGGAAAACTCATTTGCACCACTGCTGTGCCTTGGAATGCTAGTTGGAGTAA
TAAATCTCTGGAACAGATTTGGAATCACACGACCTGGATGGAGTGGGACAGAGAAATTAACAATTACACA
AGCTTAATACACTCCTTAATTGAAGAATCGCAAAACCAGCAAGAAAAGAATGAACAAGAATTATTGGAAT
TAGATAAATGGGCAAGTTTGTGGAATTGGTTTAACATAACAAATTGGCTGTGGTATATAAAATTATTCAT
AATGATAGTAGGAGGCTTGGTAGGTTTAAGAATAGTTTTTGCTGTACTTTCTATAGTGAATAGAGTTAGG
CAGGGATATTCACCATTATCGTTTCAGACCCACCTCCCAACCCCGAGGGGACCCGACAGGCCCGAAGGAA
TAGAAGAAGAAGGTGGAGAGAGAGACAGAGACAGATCCATTCGATTAGTGAACGGATCTCGACGGTATCG
CCGAATTCACAAATGGCAGTATTCATCCACAATTTTAAAAGAAAAGGGGGGATTGGGGGGTACAGTGCAG
GGGAAAGAATAGTAGACATAATAGCAACAGACATACAAACTAAAGAATTACAAAAACAAATTACAAAAAT
TCAAAATTTTCGGGTTTATTACAGGGACAGCAGAGATCCAGTTTGGACGCGTTGACATTGATTATTGACT
AGTTATTAATAGTAATCAATTACGGGGTCATTAGTTCATAGCCCATATATGGAGTTCCGCGTTACATAAC
TTACGGTAAATGGCCCGCCTGGCTGACCGCCCAACGACCCCCGCCCATTGACGTCAATAATGACGTATGT
TCCCATAGTAACGCCAATAGGGACTTTCCATTGACGTCAATGGGTGGAGTATTTACGGTAAACTGCCCAC
TTGGCAGTACATCAAGTGTATCATATGCCAAGTACGCCCCCTATTGACGTCAATGACGGTAAATGGCCCG
CCTGGCATTATGCCCAGTACATGACCTTATGGGACTTTCCTACTTGGCAGTACATCTACGTATTAGTCAT
CGCTATTACCATGGTGATGCGGTTTTGGCAGTACATCAATGGGCGTGGATAGCGGTTTGACTCACGGGGA
TTTCCAAGTCTCCACCCCATTGACGTCAATGGGAGTTTGTTTTGGCACCAAAATCAACGGGACTTTCCAA
AATGTCGTAACAACTCCGCCCCATTGACGCAAATGGGCGGTAGGCGTGTACGGTGGGAGGTCTATATAAG
CAGAGCTCTCCCTATCAGTGATAGAGATCTCCCTATCAGTGATAGAGATCGTCGACGAGCTCGTTTAGTG
AACCGTCAGATCGCCTGGAGACGCCATCCACGCTGTTTTGACCTCCATAGAAGACACCGGGACCGATCCA
GCCTCCGGCTAGAGCGGCCGCCATGGGATCCGGTTCTGCTAGCGGTTCAGGTTCTACCGGTGGATCATCT
AGAACTAGCGGTAGCGAGAATTTGTATTTTCAGGGTGGTAGCGGATCTTCTGCTGCGGGTGGCGAAGAAG
ATAAGAAACCGGCAGGTGGCGAAGGTGGCGGTGCCCATATCAACCTGAAAGTGAAAGGTCAAGACGGCAA
CGAAGTCTTTTTCCGCATCAAACGTTCTACCCAGCTGAAAAAGCTGATGAACGCATACTGTGACCGTCAG
TCTGTAGACATGAAGGCAATTGCTTTCCTCTTTAAGGGTCGTCGCCTACGTGCGGAAAGGACCCCGGATG
AACTGGAAATGGAAGATGGCGACGAAATCGACGCAATGCTGCATCAGACTGGTGGCGGATCTGGAAGTGG
ATCTGGATCAGGAAGTGGTTCTGGATCAGGTAGTGGTTCTGGTAGTGGATCAATGGTGTCTAAAGGTGAA
GAACTTTTTACGGGTGTCGTCCCCATCCTGGTTGAATTGGACGGAGACGTGAATGGCCATAAATTTTCAG
TGAGCGGTGAAGGAGAGGGAGACGCCACTTACGGTAAACTTACCTTGAAATTTATCTGCACTACCGGGAA
ACTGCCCGTACCCTGGCCGACGCTCGTAACAACGCTTACCTACGGCGTGCAATGTTTTAGCAGATACCCA
GACCATATGAAGCAGCACGATTTTTTCAAGAGTGCAATGCCTGAGGGGTACGTACAGGAAAGGACGATCT
TTTTCAAAGACGATGGTAATTATAAAACGCGGGCTGAGGTTAAATTTGAAGGAGACACGCTCGTGAATCG
AATAGAGCTGAAGGGAATCGACTTCAAGGAAGACGGTAACATCCTGGGCCATAAACTCGAATATAATTAC
AATTCACACAACGTCTATATCATGGCAGATAAACAGAAGAATGGCATCAAAGTCAATTTTAAGATCCGGC
ATAATATCGAGGACGGATCAGTACAGCTTGCCGACCATTACCAACAGAATACACCGATAGGAGACGGTCC
CGTCCTCTTGCCAGATAATCACTATTTGAGCACACAATCCGCTCTTTCTAAAGATCCGAATGAAAAGCGC
GATCATATGGTCTTGAAAGAGTTCGTCACTGCCGCCGGCATAACCTAACTCGAGTAATCAACCTCTGGAT
TACAAAATTTGTGAAAGATTGACTGGTATTCTTAACTATGTTGCTCCTTTTACGCTATGTGGATACGCTG
CTTTAATGCCTTTGTATCATGCTATTGCTTCCCGTATGGCTTTCATTTTCTCCTCCTTGTATAAATCCTG
GTTGCTGTCTCTTTATGAGGAGTTGTGGCCCGTTGTCAGGCAACGTGGCGTGGTGTGCACTGTGTTTGCT
GACGCAACCCCCACTGGTTGGGGCATTGCCACCACCTGTCAGCTCCTTTCCGGGACTTTCGCTTTCCCCC
TCCCTATTGCCACGGCGGAACTCATCGCCGCCTGCCTTGCCCGCTGCTGGACAGGGGCTCGGCTGTTGGG
CACTGACAATTCCGTGGTGTTGTTGGGGAAATCATCGTCCTTTCCTTGGCTGCTCGCCTGTGTTGCCACC
TGGATTCTGCGCGGGACGTCCTTCTGCTACGTCCCTTCGGCCCTCAATCCAGCGGACCTTCCTTCCCGCG
GCCTGCTGCCGGCTCTGCGGCCTCTTCCGCGTCTTCGCCTTCGCCCTCAGACGAGTCGGATCTCCCTTTG
GGCCGCCTCCCCGCCTGGTACCTTTAAGACCAATGACTTACAAGGCAGCTGTAGATCTTAGCCACTTTTT
AAAAGAAAAGGGGGGACTGGAAGGGCTAATTCACTCCCAACGAAGACAAGATCACCTGCAGGACAGGCGC
GCCCTGCTTTTTGCTTGTACTGGGTCTCTCTGGTTAGACCAGATCTGAGCCTGGGAGCTCTCTGGCTAAC
TAGGGAACCCACTGCTTAAGCCTCAATAAAGCTTGCCTTGAGTGCTTCAAGTAGTGTGTGCCCGTCTGTT
GTGTGACTCTGGTAACTAGAGATCCCTCAGACCCTTTTAGTCAGTGTGGAAAATCTCTAGCACCCGGGCG
ATTAAGGAAAGGGCTAGATCATTCTTGAAGACGAAAGGGCCTCGTGATACGCCTATTTTTATAGGTTAAT
GTCATGATAATAATGGTTTCTTAGACGTCAGGTGGCACTTTTCGGGGAAATGTGCGCGGAACCCCTATTT
GTTTATTTTTCTAAATACATTCAAATATGTATCCGCTCATGAGACAATAACCCTGATAAATGCTTCAATA
ATATTGAAAAAGGAAGAGTATGAGTATTCAACATTTCCGTGTCGCCCTTATTCCCTTTTTTGCGGCATTT
TGCCTTCCTGTTTTTGCTCACCCAGAAACGCTGGTGAAAGTAAAAGATGCTGAAGATCAGTTGGGTGCAC
GAGTGGGTTACATCGAACTGGATCTCAACAGCGGTAAGATCCTTGAGAGTTTTCGCCCCGAAGAACGTTT
TCCAATGATGAGCACTTTTAAAGTTCTGCTATGTGGCGCGGTATTATCCCGTGTTGACGCCGGGCAAGAG
CAACTCGGTCGCCGCATACACTATTCTCAGAATGACTTGGTTGAGTACTCACCAGTCACAGAAAAGCATC
TTACGGATGGCATGACAGTAAGAGAATTATGCAGTGCTGCCATAACCATGAGTGATAACACTGCGGCCAA
CTTACTTCTGACAACGATCGGAGGACCGAAGGAGCTAACCGCTTTTTTGCACAACATGGGGGATCATGTA
ACTCGCCTTGATCGTTGGGAACCGGAGCTGAATGAAGCCATACCAAACGACGAGCGTGACACCACGATGC
CTGTAGCAATGGCAACAACGTTGCGCAAACTATTAACTGGCGAACTACTTACTCTAGCTTCCCGGCAACA
ATTAATAGACTGGATGGAGGCGGATAAAGTTGCAGGACCACTTCTGCGCTCGGCCCTTCCGGCTGGCTGG
TTTATTGCTGATAAATCTGGAGCCGGTGAGCGTGGGTCTCGCGGTATCATTGCAGCACTGGGGCCAGATG
GTAAGCCCTCCCGTATCGTAGTTATCTACACGACGGGGAGTCAGGCAACTATGGATGAACGAAATAGACA
GATCGCTGAGATAGGTGCCTCACTGATTAAGCATTGGTAACTGTCAGACCAAGTTTACTCATATATACTT
TAGATTGATTTAAAACTTCATTTTTAATTTAAAAGGATCTAGGTGAAGATCCTTTTTGATAATCTCATGA
CCAAAATCCCTTAACGTGAGTTTTCGTTCCACTGAGCGTCAGACCCCGTAGAAAAGATCAAAGGATCTTC
TTGAGATCCTTTTTTTCTGCGCGTAATCTGCTGCTTGCAAACAAAAAAACCACCGCTACCAGCGGTGGTT
TGTTTGCCGGATCAAGAGCTACCAACTCTTTTTCCGAAGGTAACTGGCTTCAGCAGAGCGCAGATACCAA
ATACTGTTCTTCTAGTGTAGCCGTAGTTAGGCCACCACTTCAAGAACTCTGTAGCACCGCCTACATACCT
CGCTCTGCTAATCCTGTTACCAGTGGCTGCTGCCAGTGGCGATAAGTCGTGTCTTACCGGGTTGGACTCA
AGACGATAGTTACCGGATAAGGCGCAGCGGTCGGGCTGAACGGGGGGTTCGTGCACACAGCCCAGCTTGG
AGCGAACGACCTACACCGAACTGAGATACCTACAGCGTGAGCTATGAGAAAGCGCCACGCTTCCCGAAGG
GAGAAAGGCGGACAGGTATCCGGTAAGCGGCAGGGTCGGAACAGGAGAGCGCACGAGGGAGCTTCCAGGG
GGAAACGCCTGGTATCTTTATAGTCCTGTCGGGTTTCGCCACCTCTGACTTGAGCGTCGATTTTTGTGAT
GCTCGTCAGGGGGGCGGAGCCTATGGAAAAACGCCAGCAACGCGGCCTTTTTACGGTTCCTGGCCTTTTG
CTGGCCTTTTGCTCACATGTTCTTTCCTGCGTTATCCCCTGATTCTGTGGATAACCGTATTACCGCCTTT
GAGTGAGCTGATACCGCTCGCCGCAGCCGAACGACCGAGCGCAGCGAGTCAGTGAGCGAGGAAGCGGAAG
AGCGCCCAATACGCAAACCGCCTCTCCCCGCGCGTTGGCCGATTCATTAATGCAGCAAGCTCATGGCTGA
CTAATTTTTTTTATTTATGCAGAGGCCGAGGCCGCCTCGGCCTCTGAGCTATTCCAGAAGTAGTGAGGAG
GCTTTTTTGGAGGCCTAGGCTTTTGCAAAAAGCTCCCCGTGGCACGACAGGTTTCCCGACTGGAAAGCGG
GCAGTGAGCGCAACGCAATTAATGTGAGTTAGCTCACTCATTAGGCACCCCAGGCTTTACACTTTATGCT
TCCGGCTCGTATGTTGTGTGGAATTGTGAGCGGATAACAATTTCACACAGGAAACAGCTATGACATGATT
ACGAATTTCACAAATAAAGCATTTTTTTCACTGCATTCTAGTTGTGGTTTGTCCAAACTCATCAATGTAT
CTTATCATGTCTGGATCAACTGGATAACTCAAGCTAACCAAAATCATCCCAAACTTCCCACCCCATACCC
TATTACCACTGCCAATTACCTGTGGTTTCATTTACTCTAAACCTGTGATTCCTCTGAATTATTTTCATTT
TAAAGAAATTGTATTTGTTAAATATGTACTACAAACTTA
Features (pLannotate 1.2.2; 27 found; start..end, strand, type, name):
      5..334     +  CDS            nef (fragment): NEF_HV1BR - Experimental evidence at protein level: Swiss-Prot protein existence level 1. Extracellular Nef protein targets CD4(+) T-lymphocytes for apoptosis by interacting with CXCR4 surface receptors (PubMed:14990729). From Human immunodeficiency virus type 1 group M subtype B (isolate BRU/LAI) (HIV-1).
    382..639     +  LTR            5' LTR (truncated): truncated 5' long terminal repeat (LTR) from HIV-1
    686..811     +  misc_feature   HIV-1 Ψ: packaging signal of human immunodeficiency virus type 1
    795..1133    +  CDS            HIV-1 gag (fragment): gag protein from human immunodeficiency virus 1; gag
   1308..1541    +  misc_feature   RRE: The Rev response element (RRE) of HIV-1 allows for Rev-dependent mRNA export from the nucleus to the cytoplasm.
   1918..2018    +  CDS            Rev (fragment): human immunodeficiency virus 1 (HIV-1) Rev protein; rev; enhances nuclear export of unspliced and incompletely spliced viral mRNAs
   2063..2180    +  misc_feature   cPPT/CTS: central polypurine tract and central termination sequence of HIV-1
   2224..2603    +  enhancer       CMV enhancer: human cytomegalovirus immediate early enhancer
   2604..2807    +  promoter       CMV promoter: human cytomegalovirus (CMV) immediate early promoter
   2809..2828    +  promoter       PLtetO-1 promoter (fragment): modified phage lambda PL promoter with tet operator sites (Lutz and Bujard, 1997)
   2830..2849    +  promoter       PLtetO-1 promoter (fragment): modified phage lambda PL promoter with tet operator sites (Lutz and Bujard, 1997)
   2857..2890    +  promoter       TRE3GV promoter (fragment): 3rd-generation Tet-responsive promoter that can be activated by binding of Tet-On® 3G, optimized for retroviral and lentiviral vectors
   3101..3346    +  CDS            SUMO1 (fragment): SUMO1_ORYSJ - Also known as SMT3, SUM1. Experimental evidence at protein level: Swiss-Prot protein existence level 1. Ubiquitin-like protein which can be covalently attached to target lysines as a monomer. Does not seem to be involved in protein degradation and may function as an antagonist of ubiquitin in the degradation process (By similarity). From Oryza sativa subsp. japonica (Rice).
   3419..4102    +  CDS            (3-F)Tyr-EGFP: (3-F)Tyr-EGFP is a basic (constitutively fluorescent) green fluorescent protein published in 2004, derived from Aequorea victoria.
   4116..4704    +  misc_feature   WPRE: woodchuck hepatitis virus posttranscriptional regulatory element
   4699..4809    +  CDS            nef (fragment): NEF_SIVS4 - Experimental evidence at protein level: Swiss-Prot protein existence level 1. Interferes with TCR signaling from the cell membrane. Interacts with CD247/TCRZ (TCR zeta chain) and exert potent down- regulation of cell surface TCR/CD3 complexes. From Simian immunodeficiency virus (isolate F236/smH4) (SIV-sm) (Simian immunodeficiency virus sooty mangabey monkey).
   4852..5032    +  LTR            5' LTR (truncated): truncated 5' long terminal repeat (LTR) from HIV-1
   5165..5269    +  promoter       AmpR promoter: bla
   5270..6130    +  CDS            AmpR: β-lactamase; bla; confers resistance to ampicillin, carbenicillin, and related antibiotics
   6301..6889    +  rep_origin     ori: high-copy-number ColE1/pMB1/pBR322/pUC origin of replication
   7072..7126    +  CDS            lacI (fragment): lac repressor; lacI; The lac repressor binds to the lac operator to inhibit transcription in E. coli. This inhibition can be relieved by adding lactose or isopropyl-β-D-thiogalactopyranoside (IPTG).
   7132..7225    +  rep_origin     SV40 ori (fragment): SV40 origin of replication
   7250..7287    +  CDS            lacI (fragment): lac repressor; lacI; The lac repressor binds to the lac operator to inhibit transcription in E. coli. This inhibition can be relieved by adding lactose or isopropyl-β-D-thiogalactopyranoside (IPTG).
   7300..7321    +  protein_bind   CAP binding site: CAP binding activates transcription in the presence of cAMP. E. coli catabolite activator protein
   7336..7366    +  promoter       lac promoter: promoter for the E. coli lac operon
   7374..7390    +  protein_bind   lac operator: The lac repressor binds to the lac operator to inhibit transcription in E. coli. This inhibition can be relieved by adding lactose or isopropyl-β-D-thiogalactopyranoside (IPTG). lac repressor encoded by lacI
   7424..7507    +  polyA_signal   SV40 poly(A) signal (fragment): SV40 polyadenylation signal
