[The description below was written by a language model from this plasmid's Addgene catalogue record and pLannotate feature annotations shown in this document.]
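Description:
pTS107 pHAGE2 CMVtetO2 MCS-TEV-SUMOEu-22xGS-GFP is an empty lentiviral transfer plasmid of 7,669 bp built on the pHAGE2 backbone, intended for doxycycline-inducible expression of a C-terminally tagged protein in mammalian cells. It is propagated in E. coli through a high-copy ColE1/pUC-type origin and selected with ampicillin via the bla gene. The viral portion carries HIV-1 LTR sequences flanking the packaging signal Ψ with a gag fragment, the Rev response element for Rev-dependent nuclear export of the genomic RNA, and the cPPT/CTS element that aids nuclear import. Residual nef, rev, lac and SV40 fragments in the annotation are backbone remnants rather than functional payload.

The expression cassette consists of the CMV enhancer and immediate-early promoter followed directly by two short tet operator matches (the annotation labels them as PLtetO-1 fragments), corresponding to the CMVtetO2 design in the name. In this arrangement, Tet repressor bound to the operators blocks transcription until doxycycline releases it, so a repressor-expressing host cell is presumably required; the plasmid itself does not encode one. No gene is inserted. A coding sequence cloned into the multiple cloning site is fused in frame to a TEV protease site, a SUMOEu module (detected as a SUMO1-like fragment), a 22xGS flexible linker and EGFP, followed by a WPRE to boost transcript stability and expression. No mammalian selection marker is annotated, so GFP fluorescence is the evident means of tracking transduced, induced cells. The associated publication describes nanobody-based purification of human protein complexes, consistent with the GFP serving as an affinity handle and the TEV and SUMO elements providing protease-cleavable release.
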