Addgene plasmid #199360: pTS107 pHAGE2 CMVtetO2 MCS-TEV-SUMOEu-22xGS-GFP
Purpose: (Empty Backbone) Lentiviral transfer plasmid for doxycycline inducible expression of a C-terminally TEV-SUMOEu-GFP-tagged protein in mammalian cells.
Depositing lab: Rebecca Voorhees. Depositing organization: California Institute of Technology. Publication: A nanobody-based strategy for rapid and scalable purification of human protein complexes. Stevens TA, Tomaleri GP, Hazu M, Wei S, Nguyen VN, DeKalb C, Voorhees RM, Pleiner T. Nat Protoc. 2024 Jan;19(1):127-158. doi: 10.1038/s41596-023-00904-w. Epub 2023 Nov 16. PubMed 37974029.
Backbone
  Vector backbone: pHAGE2
  Backbone size (bp): 7669
  Vector type: Mammalian Expression, Lentiviral
  Tag / fusion protein: TEV-SUMOEu-EGFP (C terminal on insert)
Growth in bacteria
  Bacterial resistance: Ampicillin, 100 μg/mL
  Growth temperature: 37°C
  Growth strain: NEB Stable
  Copy number: High Copy
Gene/Insert
  Gene/Insert name: None
  Mutation: WT
  Tag / fusion protein: TEV-SUMOEu-EGFP (C terminal on insert)
Terms and licenses: Academic/Nonprofit Terms; Industry Terms: Not Available to Industry
Depositor comments: Please visit https://www.biorxiv.org/content/10.1101/2023.03.09.531980v1 for bioRxiv preprint.
How to cite: pTS107 pHAGE2 CMVtetO2 MCS-TEV-SUMOEu-22xGS-GFP was a gift from Rebecca Voorhees (Addgene plasmid # 199360 ; http://n2t.net/addgene:199360 ; RRID:Addgene_199360)
